Addgene plasmid #236944: NanoLuc-FANCD2 (WT) Fusion Vector
Purpose: Express NanoLuc(R)-FANCD2 (WT) Fusion Protein in Mammalian Cells under a CMV promoter
Depositing lab: Promega Corporation.
Backbone
  Vector backbone: pFN31K Nluc CMV-neo Flexi(R) Vector
  Vector type: Mammalian Expression
  Selectable markers: Neomycin (select with G418)
Growth in bacteria
  Bacterial resistance: Kanamycin, 50 μg/mL
  Growth temperature: 37°C
  Growth strain: DH5alpha
  Copy number: High Copy
Gene/Insert
  Gene/Insert name: FANCD2
  Species: H. sapiens (human)
  Mutation: None
  Entrez Gene: FANCD2 (a.k.a. FA-D2, FA4, FACD, FAD, FAD2, FANCD)
  Promoter: CMV
  Tag / fusion protein: NanoLuc (R) (N terminal on backbone)
  Cloning method: Other
Terms and licenses: Academic/Nonprofit Terms; Industry Terms
How to cite: NanoLuc-FANCD2 (WT) Fusion Vector was a gift from Promega Corporation (Addgene plasmid # 236944)
