[The description below was written by a language model from this plasmid's Addgene catalogue record and pLannotate feature annotations shown in this document.]
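Description:
NanoLuc-FANCD2 (WT) Fusion Vector is a mammalian expression plasmid built on the pFN31K Nluc CMV-neo Flexi backbone. It produces wild-type human FANCD2 with NanoLuc luciferase fused to its N terminus. Transcription is driven by the human cytomegalovirus immediate-early enhancer and promoter, followed by a chimeric β-globin/immunoglobulin intron that generally improves mRNA processing and expression. A T7 promoter sits just upstream of the human codon-optimised Nluc coding sequence, so the fusion could also be transcribed by T7 RNA polymerase. FANCD2 follows Nluc after a short linker, and an SV40 polyadenylation signal lies downstream of the insert.

A single neo (nptII) gene provides selection in both hosts. An SV40 enhancer/early promoter drives it in mammalian cells for G418 selection, the bacterial EM7 promoter drives it in E. coli for kanamycin resistance, and a synthetic poly(A) signal terminates it. The automated annotation labels the replication origin as p15A, normally a medium-copy origin, whereas the catalogue lists the plasmid as high copy, so this call may be only an approximate match. Several other short fragment hits (M13 ori, bom, IS1, SET1, large T antigen) are probably also incidental annotation matches rather than functional parts.

Two sequence records are given. The depositor sequence (8,986 nt) shows FANCD2 as one continuous coding region. The repository's NGS assembly (8,975 nt) is 11 nt shorter and splits FANCD2 into two adjacent fragments, a discrepancy the record does not explain. FANCD2 acts in chromosomal stability and DNA double-strand break repair. The stated purpose is only expression of the luminescent fusion in mammalian cells, and no specific assay is named.
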