Features (pLannotate 1.2.2; 23 found; start..end, strand, type, name):
    140..517     +  enhancer       CMV enhancer: human cytomegalovirus immediate early enhancer
    519..718     +  promoter       CMV promoter: human cytomegalovirus (CMV) immediate early promoter
    857..989     +  intron         chimeric intron: chimera between introns from human β-globin and immunoglobulin heavy chain genes
   1033..1051    +  promoter       T7 promoter: promoter for bacteriophage T7 RNA polymerase
   1065..1577    +  CDS            Nluc: NanoLuc® luciferase human codon-optimized
   1599..5951    +  CDS            FANCD2: FACD2_HUMAN - Also known as FACD. Experimental evidence at protein level: Swiss-Prot protein existence level 1. Required for maintenance of chromosomal stability. Promotes accurate and efficient pairing of homologs during meiosis. Involved in the repair of DNA double-strand breaks, both by homologous recombination and single-strand annealing. May participate in S phase and G2 phase checkpoint activation upon DNA damage. Plays a role in preventing breakage and loss of missegregating chromatin at the end of cell division, particularly after replication stress. Required for the targeting, or stab
   5960..6015    +  misc_feature   MCS: pUC18/19 multiple cloning site
   6022..6071    +  CDS            SET1 (fragment): solubility-enhancement tag derived from T7 phage gene 10B
   6079..6098    +  terminator     T7 terminator (fragment): transcription terminator for bacteriophage T7 RNA polymerase
   6120..6241    -  polyA_signal   SV40 poly(A) signal: SV40 polyadenylation signal
   6264..6332    -  CDS            large T antigen (fragment): large T antigen from SV40 (simian virus 40)
   6337..6369    +  rep_origin     M13 ori (fragment): M13 bacteriophage origin of replication; arrow indicates direction of (+) strand synthesis
   6370..6421    -  misc_feature   bom (fragment): basis of mobility region from pBR322
   6486..6843    +  promoter       SV40 promoter: SV40 enhancer and early promoter
   6858..6905    +  promoter       EM7 promoter: synthetic bacterial promoter&nbsp
   6937..7728    +  CDS            neo: KKA2_KLEPN - Also known as kan, nptII. Experimental evidence at protein level: Swiss-Prot protein existence level 1. Resistance to kanamycin, neomycin, paromomycin, ribostamycin, butirosin and gentamicin B. From Klebsiella pneumoniae.
   7795..7843    +  polyA_signal   poly(A) signal: synthetic polyadenylation signal
   7872..7888    -  promoter       tet promoter (fragment): E. coli promoter for tetracycline efflux protein gene
   8000..8545    +  rep_origin     p15A ori: Plasmids containing the medium-copy-number p15A origin of replication can be propagated in E. coli cells that contain a second plasmid with the ColE1 origin.
   8633..8688    +  rep_origin     RSF ori (fragment): Plasmids containing the RSF 1030 origin of replication can be propagated in E. coli cells that contain additional plasmids with compatible origins.
   8787..8813    -  misc_feature   bom (fragment): basis of mobility region from pBR322
   8807..8854    -  mobile_element IS1 (fragment): prokaryotic transposable element IS1
   8862..8933    +  misc_feature   cer region (fragment): ColE1-derived recombination site that helps to maintain plasmids as monomers
>Addgene plasmid #236944 | NanoLuc-FANCD2 (WT) Fusion Vector | depositor full sequence | sequence record 470781 | NanoLuc-FANCD2 (WT) Fusion Vector sequence 8986 bps
TCAATATTGGCCATTAGCCATATTATTCATTGGTTATATAGCATAAATCAATATTGGCTATTGGCCATTG
CATACGTTGTATCTATATCATAATATGTACATTTATATTGGCTCATGTCCAATATGACCGCCATGTTGGC
ATTGATTATTGACTAGTTATTAATAGTAATCAATTACGGGGTCATTAGTTCATAGCCCATATATGGAGTT
CCGCGTTACATAACTTACGGTAAATGGCCCGCCTGGCTGACCGCCCAACGACCCCCGCCCATTGACGTCA
ATAATGACGTATGTTCCCATAGTAACGCCAATAGGGACTTTCCATTGACGTCAATGGGTGGAGTATTTAC
GGTAAACTGCCCACTTGGCAGTACATCAAGTGTATCATATGCCAAGTCCGCCCCCTATTGACGTCAATGA
CGGTAAATGGCCCGCCTGGCATTATGCCCAGTACATGACCTTACGGGACTTTCCTACTTGGCAGTACATC
TACGTATTAGTCATCGCTATTACCATGGTGATGCGGTTTTGGCAGTACACCAATGGGCGTGGATAGCGGT
TTGACTCACGGGGATTTCCAAGTCTCCACCCCATTGACGTCAATGGGAGTTTGTTTTGGCACCAAAATCA
ACGGGACTTTCCAAAATGTCGTAATAACCCCGCCCCGTTGACGCAAATGGGCGGTAGGCGTGTACGGTGG
GAGGTCTATATAAGCAGAGCTGGTTTAGTGAACCGTCAGATCACTAGAAGCTTTATTGCGGTAGTTTATC
ACAGTTAAATTGCTAACGCAGTCAGTGCTTCTGACACAACAGTCTCGAACTTAAGCTGCAGAAGTTGGTC
GTGAGGCACTGGGCAGGTAAGTATCAAGGTTACAAGACAGGTTTAAGGAGACCAATAGAAACTGGGCTTG
TCGAGACAGAGAAGACTCTTGCGTTTCTGATAGGCACCTATTGGTCTTACTGACATCCACTTTGCCTTTC
TCTCCACAGGTGTCCACTCCCAGTTCAATTACAGCTCTTAAGGCTAGAGTATTAATACGACTCACTATAG
GGCTAGCGCTCACCATGGTCTTCACACTCGAAGATTTCGTTGGGGACTGGCGACAGACAGCCGGCTACAA
CCTGGACCAAGTCCTTGAACAGGGAGGTGTGTCCAGTTTGTTTCAGAATCTCGGGGTGTCCGTAACTCCG
ATCCAAAGGATTGTCCTGAGCGGTGAAAATGGGCTGAAGATCGACATCCATGTCATCATCCCGTATGAAG
GTCTGAGCGGCGACCAAATGGGCCAGATCGAAAAAATTTTTAAGGTGGTGTACCCTGTGGATGATCATCA
CTTTAAGGTGATCCTGCACTATGGCACACTGGTAATCGACGGGGTTACGCCGAACATGATCGACTATTTC
GGACGGCCGTATGAAGGCATCGCCGTGTTCGACGGCAAAAAGATCACTGTAACAGGGACCCTGTGGAACG
GCAACAAAATTATCGACGAGCGCCTGATCAACCCCGACGGCTCCCTGCTGTTCCGAGTAACCATCAACGG
AGTGACCGGCTGGCGGCTGTGCGAACGCATTCTGGCGGGCTCGAGCGGCGCGATCGCCATGGTTTCCAAA
AGAAGACTGTCAAAATCTGAGGATAAAGAGAGCCTGACAGAAGATGCCTCCAAAACCAGGAAGCAACCAC
TTTCCAAAAAGACAAAGAAATCTCATATTGCTAATGAAGTTGAAGAAAATGACAGCATCTTTGTAAAGCT
TCTTAAGATATCAGGAATTATTCTTAAAACGGGAGAGAGTCAGAATCAACTAGCTGTGGATCAAATAGCT
TTCCAAAAGAAGCTCTTTCAGACCCTGAGGAGACACCCTTCCTATCCCAAAATAATAGAAGAATTTGTTA
GTGGCCTGGAGTCTTACATTGAGGATGAAGACAGTTTCAGGAACTGCCTTTTGTCTTGTGAGCGTCTGCA
GGATGAGGAAGCCAGTATGGGTGCATCTTATTCTAAGAGTCTCATCAAACTGCTTCTGGGGATTGACATA
CTGCAGCCTGCCATTATCAAAACCTTATTTGAGAAGTTGCCAGAATATTTTTTTGAAAACAAGAACAGTG
ATGAAATCAACATACCTCGACTCATTGTCAGTCAACTAAAATGGCTTGACAGAGTTGTGGATGGCAAGGA
CCTCACCACCAAGATCATGCAGCTGATCAGTATTGCTCCAGAGAACCTGCAGCATGACATCATCACCAGC
CTACCTGAGATCCTAGGGGATTCCCAGCACGCTGATGTGGGGAAAGAACTCAGTGACCTACTGATAGAGA
ATACTTCACTCACTGTCCCAATCCTGGATGTCCTTTCAAGCCTCCGACTTGACCCAAACTTCCTATTGAA
GGTTCGCCAGTTGGTGATGGATAAGTTGTCGTCTATTAGATTGGAGGATTTACCTGTGATAATAAAGTTC
ATTCTTCATTCCGTAACAGCCATGGATACACTTGAGGTAATTTCTGAGCTTCGGGAGAAGTTGGATCTGC
AGCATTGTGTTTTGCCATCACGGTTACAGGCTTCCCAAGTAAAGTTGAAAAGTAAAGGACGAGCAAGTTC
CTCAGGAAATCAAGAAAGCAGCGGTCAGAGCTGTATTATTCTCCTCTTTGATGTAATAAAGTCAGCTATT
AGATATGAGAAAACCATTTCAGAAGCCTGGATTAAGGCAATTGAAAACACTGCCTCAGTATCTGAACACA
AGGTGTTTGACCTGGTGATGCTTTTCATCATCTATAGCACCAATACTCAGACAAAGAAGTACATTGACAG
GGTGCTAAGAAATAAGATTCGATCAGGCTGCATTCAAGAACAGCTGCTCCAGAGTACATTCTCTGTTCAT
TACTTAGTTCTTAAGGATATGTGTTCATCCATTCTGTCGCTGGCTCAGAGTTTGCTTCACTCTCTAGACC
AGAGTATAATTTCATTTGGCAGTCTCCTATACAAATATGCATTTAAGTTTTTTGACACGTACTGCCAGCA
GGAAGTGGTTGGTGCCTTAGTGACCCATATCTGCAGTGGGAATGAAGCTGAAGTTGATACTGCCTTAGAT
GTCCTTCTAGAGTTGGTAGTGTTAAACCCATCTGCTATGATGATGAATGCTGTCTTTGTAAAGGGCATTT
TAGATTATCTGGATAACATATCCCCTCAGCAAATACGAAAACTCTTCTATGTTCTCAGCACACTGGCATT
TAGCAAACAGAATGAAGCCAGCAGCCACATCCAGGATGACATGCACTTGGTGATAAGAAAGCAGCTCTCT
AGCACCGTATTCAAGTACAAGCTCATTGGGATTATTGGTGCTGTGACCATGGCTGGCATCATGGCGGCAG
ACAGAAGTGAATCACCTAGTTTGACCCAAGAGAGAGCCAACCTGAGCGATGAGCAGTGCACACAGGTGAC
CTCCTTGTTGCAGTTGGTTCATTCCTGCAGTGAGCAGTCTCCTCAGGCCTCTGCACTTTACTATGATGAA
TTTGCCAACCTGATCCAACATGAAAAGCTGGATCCAAAAGCCCTGGAATGGGTTGGGCATACCATCTGTA
ATGATTTCCAGGATGCCTTCGTAGTGGACTCCTGTGTTGTTCCGGAAGGTGACTTTCCATTTCCTGTGAA
AGCACTGTACGGACTGGAAGAATACGACACTCAGGATGGGATTGCCATAAACCTCCTGCCGCTGCTGTTT
TCTCAGGACTTTGCAAAAGATGGGGGTCCGGTGACCTCACAGGAATCAGGCCAAAAATTGGTGTCTCCGC
TGTGCCTGGCTCCGTATTTCCGGTTACTGAGACTTTGTGTGGAGAGACAGCATAACGGAAACTTGGAGGA
GATTGATGGTCTACTAGATTGTCCTATATTCCTAACTGACCTGGAGCCTGGAGAGAAGTTGGAGTCCATG
TCTGCTAAAGAGCGTTCATTCATGTGTTCTCTCATATTTCTTACTCTCAACTGGTTCCGAGAGATTGTAA
ATGCCTTCTGCCAGGAAACATCACCTGAGATGAAGGGGAAGGTGCTCACTCGGTTAAAGCACATTGTAGA
ATTGCAAATAATCCTGGAAAAGTACTTGGCAGTCACCCCAGACTATGTCCCTCCTCTTGGAAACTTTGAT
GTGGAAACTTTAGATATAACACCTCATACTGTTACTGCTATTTCAGCAAAAATCAGAAAGAAAGGAAAAA
TAGAAAGGAAACAAAAAACAGATGGCAGCAAGACATCCTCCTCTGACACACTTTCAGAAGAGAAAAATTC
AGAATGTGACCCTACGCCATCTCATAGAGGCCAGCTAAACAAGGAGTTCACAGGGAAGGAAGAAAAGACA
TCATTGTTACTACATAATTCCCATGCTTTTTTCCGAGAGCTGGACATTGAGGTCTTCTCTATTCTACATT
GTGGACTTGTGACGAAGTTCATCTTAGATACTGAAATGCACACTGAAGCTACAGAAGTTGTGCAACTTGG
GCCCCCTGAGCTGCTTTTCTTGCTGGAAGATCTCTCCCAGAAGCTGGAGAGTATGCTGACACCTCCTATT
GCCAGGAGAGTCCCCTTTCTCAAGAACAAAGGAAGCCGGAATATTGGATTCTCACATCTCCAACAGAGAT
CTGCCCAAGAAATTGTTCATTGTGTTTTTCAACTGCTGACCCCAATGTGTAACCACCTGGAGAACATTCA
CAACTATTTTCAGTGTTTAGCTGCTGAGAATCACGGTGTAGTTGATGGACCAGGAGTGAAAGTTCAGGAG
TACCACATAATGTCTTCCTGCTATCAGAGGCTGCTGCAGATTTTTCATGGGCTTTTTGCTTGGAGTGGAT
TTTCTCAACCTGAAAATCAGAATTTACTGTATTCAGCCCTCCATGTCCTTAGTAGCCGACTGAAACAGGG
AGAACACAGCCAGCCTTTGGAGGAACTACTCAGCCAGAGCGTCCATTACTTGCAGAATTTCCATCAAAGC
ATTCCCAGTTTCCAGTGTGCTCTTTATCTCATCAGACTTTTGATGGTTATTTTGGAGAAATCAACAGCTT
CTGCTCAGAACAAAGAAAAAATTGCTTCCCTTGCCAGACAATTCCTCTGTCGGGTGTGGCCAAGTGGGGA
TAAAGAGAAGAGCAACATCTCTAATGACCAGCTCCATGCTCTGCTCTGTATCTACCTGGAGCACACAGAG
AGCATTCTGAAGGCCATAGAGGAGATTGCTGGTGTTGGTGTCCCAGAACTGATCAACTCTCCTAAAGATG
CATCTTCCTCCACATTCCCTACACTGACCAGGCATACTTTTGTTGTTTTCTTCCGTGTGATGATGGCTGA
ACTAGAGAAGACGGTGAAAAAAATTGAGCCTGGCACAGCAGCAGACTCGCAGCAGATTCATGAAGAGAAA
CTCCTCTACTGGAACATGGCTGTTCGAGACTTCAGTATCCTCATCAACTTGATAAAGGTATTTGATAGTC
ATCCTGTTCTGCATGTATGTTTGAAGTATGGGCGTCTCTTTGTGGAAGCATTTCTGAAGCAATGTATGCC
GCTCCTAGACTTCAGTTTTAGAAAACACCGGGAAGATGTTCTGAGCTTACTGGAAACCTTCCAGTTGGAC
ACAAGGCTGCTTCATCACCTGTGTGGGCATTCCAAGATTCACCAGGACACGAGACTCACCCAACATGTGC
CTCTGCTCAAAAAGACCCTGGAACTTTTAGTTTGCAGAGTCAAAGCTATGCTCACTCTCAACAATTGTAG
AGAGGCTTTCTGGCTGGGCAATCTAAAAAACCGGGACTTGCAGGGTGAAGAGATTAAGTCCCAAAATTCC
CAGGAGAGCACAGCAGATGAGAGTGAGGATGACATGTCATCCCAGGCCTCCAAGAGCAAAGCCACTGAGG
ATGGTGAAGAAGACGAAGTAAGTGCTGGAGAAAAGGAGCAAGATAGTGATGAGAGTTATGATGACTCTGA
TGTTTAAACGAATTCGGGCTCGGTACCCGGGGATCCTCTAGAGTCGACCTGCAGGCATGCAAGCTGATCC
GGCTGCTAACAAAGCCCGAAAGGAAGCTGAGTTGGCTGCTGCCACCGCTGAGCAATAACTAGCATAACCC
CTTGGGGCGGCCGCTTCGAGCAGACATGATAAGATACATTGATGAGTTTGGACAAACCACAACTAGAATG
CAGTGAAAAAAATGCTTTATTTGTGAAATTTGTGATGCTATTGCTTTATTTGTAACCATTATAAGCTGCA
ATAAACAAGTTAACAACAACAATTGCATTCATTTTATGTTTCAGGTTCAGGGGGAGATGTGGGAGGTTTT
TTTAAGCAAGTAAAACCTCTACAAATGTGGTAAAATCGAATTTTAACAAAATATTAACGCTTACAATTTC
CTGATGCGGTATTTTCTCCTTACGCATCTGTGCGGTATTTCACACCGCATACGCGGATCTGCGCAGCACC
ATGGCCTGAAATAACCTCTGAAAGAGGAACTTGGTTAGGTACCTTCTGAGGCGGAAAGAACCAGCTGTGG
AATGTGTGTCAGTTAGGGTGTGGAAAGTCCCCAGGCTCCCCAGCAGGCAGAAGTATGCAAAGCATGCATC
TCAATTAGTCAGCAACCAGGTGTGGAAAGTCCCCAGGCTCCCCAGCAGGCAGAAGTATGCAAAGCATGCA
TCTCAATTAGTCAGCAACCATAGTCCCGCCCCTAACTCCGCCCATCCCGCCCCTAACTCCGCCCAGTTCC
GCCCATTCTCCGCCCCATGGCTGACTAATTTTTTTTATTTATGCAGAGGCCGAGGCCGCCTCGGCCTCTG
AGCTATTCCAGAAGTAGTGAGGAGGCTTTTTTGGAGGCCTAGGCTTTTGCAAAAAGCTTAATTAACTGTT
GACAATTAATCATCGGCATAGTATATCGGCATAGTATAATACGACAAGGTGAGGAACTAAACCCAGGAGG
CAGATCATGATTGAACAAGATGGATTGCACGCAGGTTCTCCGGCCGCTTGGGTGGAGAGGCTATTCGGCT
ATGACTGGGCACAACAGACAATCGGCTGCTCTGATGCCGCCGTGTTCCGGCTGTCAGCGCAGGGGCGCCC
GGTTCTTTTTGTCAAGACCGACCTGTCCGGTGCCCTGAATGAACTGCAGGACGAGGCAGCGCGGCTATCG
TGGCTGGCCACGACGGGCGTTCCTTGCGCAGCTGTGCTCGACGTTGTCACTGAAGCGGGAAGGGACTGGC
TGCTATTGGGCGAAGTGCCGGGGCAGGATCTCCTGTCATCTCACCTTGCTCCTGCCGAGAAAGTATCCAT
CATGGCTGATGCAATGCGGCGGCTGCATACGCTTGATCCGGCTACCTGCCCATTCGACCACCAAGCGAAA
CATCGCATCGAGCGAGCACGTACTCGGATGGAAGCCGGTCTTGTCGATCAGGATGATCTGGACGAAGAGC
ATCAGGGGCTCGCGCCAGCCGAACTGTTCGCCAGGCTCAAGGCGCGCATGCCCGACGGCGAGGATCTCGT
CGTGACCCATGGCGATGCCTGCTTGCCGAATATCATGGTGGAAAATGGCCGCTTTTCTGGATTCATCGAC
TGTGGCCGGCTGGGTGTGGCGGACCGCTATCAGGACATAGCGTTGGCTACCCGTGATATTGCTGAAGAGC
TTGGCGGCGAATGGGCTGACCGCTTCCTCGTGCTTTACGGTATCGCCGCTCCCGATTCGCAGCGCATCGC
CTTCTATCGCCTTCTTGACGAGTTCTTCTGAGCGGGACTCTGGGGTTCGAAATGACCGACCAAGCGACGC
CCAACCTGCCATCACGATGGCCGCAATAAAATATCTTTATTTTCATTACATCTGTGTGTTGGTTTTTTGT
GTGAATCGATAGCGATAAGGATCCGCTCATGCGATGATAAGCTGTCAAACATGAGAATTACAACTTATAT
CGTATGGGGCTGACTTCAGGTGCTACATTTGAAGAGATAAATTGCACTGAAATCTAGAAATATTTTATCT
GATTAATAAGATGATCTTCTTGAGATCGTTTTGGTCTGCGCGTAATCTCTTGCTCTGAAAACGAAAAAAC
CGCCTTGCAGGGCGGTTTTTCGAAGGTTCTCTGAGCTACCAACTCTTTGAACCGAGGTAACTGGCTTGGA
GGAGCGCAGTCACCAAAACTTGTCCTTTCAGTTTAGCCTTAACCGGCGCATGACTTCAAGACTAACTCCT
CTAAATCAATTACCAGTGGCTGCTGCCAGTGGTGCTTTTGCATGTCTTTCCGGGTTGGACTCAAGACGAT
AGTTACCGGATAAGGCGCAGCGGTCGGACTGAACGGGGGGTTCGTGCATACAGTCCAGCTTGGAGCGAAC
TGCCTACCCGGAACTGAGTGTCAGGCGTGGAATGAGACAAACGCGGCCATAACAGCGGAATGACACCGGT
AAACCGAAAGGCAGGAACAGGAGAGCGCACGAGGGAGCCGCCAGGGGGAAACGCCTGGTATCTTTATAGT
CCTGTCGGGTTTCGCCACCACTGATTTGAGCGTCAGATTTCGTGATGCTTGTCAGGGGGGCGGAGCCTAT
GGAAAAACGGCTTTGCCGCGGCCCTCTCACTTCCCTGTTAAGTATCTTCCTGGCATCTTCCAGGAAATCT
CCGCCCCGTTCGTAAGCCATTTCCGCTCGCCGCAGTCGAACGACCGAGCGTAGCGAGTCAGTGAGCGAGG
AAGCGGAATATATCCTGTATCACATATTCTGCTGACGCACCGGTGCAGCCTTTTTTCTCCTGCCACATGA
AGCACTTCACTGACACCCTCATCAGTGCCAACATAGTAAGCCAGTATACACTCCGCTAGCGCTGATGTCC
GGCGGTGCTTTTGCCGTTACGCACCACCCCGTCATGAGATTACGCGTTTTAGCGGTGCGTACAATTAAGG
GATTATGGTAAATCCACTTACTGTCTGCCCTCGTAGCCATCGAGATAAACCGCAGTACTCCGGCCACGAT
GCGTCCGGCGTAGAGGATCGAGATCT
