Features (pLannotate 1.2.2; 24 found; start..end, strand, type, name):
    140..517     +  enhancer       CMV enhancer: human cytomegalovirus immediate early enhancer
    519..718     +  promoter       CMV promoter: human cytomegalovirus (CMV) immediate early promoter
    857..989     +  intron         chimeric intron: chimera between introns from human β-globin and immunoglobulin heavy chain genes
   1033..1051    +  promoter       T7 promoter: promoter for bacteriophage T7 RNA polymerase
   1065..1577    +  CDS            Nluc: NanoLuc® luciferase human codon-optimized
   1599..4973    +  CDS            FANCD2 (fragment): FACD2_HUMAN - Also known as FACD. Experimental evidence at protein level: Swiss-Prot protein existence level 1. Required for maintenance of chromosomal stability. Promotes accurate and efficient pairing of homologs during meiosis. Involved in the repair of DNA double-strand breaks, both by homologous recombination and single-strand annealing. May participate in S phase and G2 phase checkpoint activation upon DNA damage. Plays a role in preventing breakage and loss of missegregating chromatin at the end of cell division, particularly after replication stress. Required for the targeting, or stab
   4975..5940    +  CDS            FANCD2 (fragment): FACD2_HUMAN - Also known as FACD. Experimental evidence at protein level: Swiss-Prot protein existence level 1. Required for maintenance of chromosomal stability. Promotes accurate and efficient pairing of homologs during meiosis. Involved in the repair of DNA double-strand breaks, both by homologous recombination and single-strand annealing. May participate in S phase and G2 phase checkpoint activation upon DNA damage. Plays a role in preventing breakage and loss of missegregating chromatin at the end of cell division, particularly after replication stress. Required for the targeting, or stab
   5949..6004    +  misc_feature   MCS: pUC18/19 multiple cloning site
   6011..6060    +  CDS            SET1 (fragment): solubility-enhancement tag derived from T7 phage gene 10B
   6068..6087    +  terminator     T7 terminator (fragment): transcription terminator for bacteriophage T7 RNA polymerase
   6109..6230    -  polyA_signal   SV40 poly(A) signal: SV40 polyadenylation signal
   6253..6321    -  CDS            large T antigen (fragment): large T antigen from SV40 (simian virus 40)
   6326..6358    +  rep_origin     M13 ori (fragment): M13 bacteriophage origin of replication; arrow indicates direction of (+) strand synthesis
   6359..6410    -  misc_feature   bom (fragment): basis of mobility region from pBR322
   6475..6832    +  promoter       SV40 promoter: SV40 enhancer and early promoter
   6847..6894    +  promoter       EM7 promoter: synthetic bacterial promoter&nbsp
   6926..7717    +  CDS            neo: KKA2_KLEPN - Also known as kan, nptII. Experimental evidence at protein level: Swiss-Prot protein existence level 1. Resistance to kanamycin, neomycin, paromomycin, ribostamycin, butirosin and gentamicin B. From Klebsiella pneumoniae.
   7784..7832    +  polyA_signal   poly(A) signal: synthetic polyadenylation signal
   7861..7877    -  promoter       tet promoter (fragment): E. coli promoter for tetracycline efflux protein gene
   7989..8534    +  rep_origin     p15A ori: Plasmids containing the medium-copy-number p15A origin of replication can be propagated in E. coli cells that contain a second plasmid with the ColE1 origin.
   8622..8677    +  rep_origin     RSF ori (fragment): Plasmids containing the RSF 1030 origin of replication can be propagated in E. coli cells that contain additional plasmids with compatible origins.
   8776..8802    -  misc_feature   bom (fragment): basis of mobility region from pBR322
   8796..8843    -  mobile_element IS1 (fragment): prokaryotic transposable element IS1
   8851..8922    +  misc_feature   cer region (fragment): ColE1-derived recombination site that helps to maintain plasmids as monomers
>Addgene plasmid #236944 | NanoLuc-FANCD2 (WT) Fusion Vector | addgene full sequence | sequence record 474684 | Addgene NGS Result
TCAATATTGGCCATTAGCCATATTATTCATTGGTTATATAGCATAAATCAATATTGGCTATTGGCCATTG
CATACGTTGTATCTATATCATAATATGTACATTTATATTGGCTCATGTCCAATATGACCGCCATGTTGGC
ATTGATTATTGACTAGTTATTAATAGTAATCAATTACGGGGTCATTAGTTCATAGCCCATATATGGAGTT
CCGCGTTACATAACTTACGGTAAATGGCCCGCCTGGCTGACCGCCCAACGACCCCCGCCCATTGACGTCA
ATAATGACGTATGTTCCCATAGTAACGCCAATAGGGACTTTCCATTGACGTCAATGGGTGGAGTATTTAC
GGTAAACTGCCCACTTGGCAGTACATCAAGTGTATCATATGCCAAGTCCGCCCCCTATTGACGTCAATGA
CGGTAAATGGCCCGCCTGGCATTATGCCCAGTACATGACCTTACGGGACTTTCCTACTTGGCAGTACATC
TACGTATTAGTCATCGCTATTACCATGGTGATGCGGTTTTGGCAGTACACCAATGGGCGTGGATAGCGGT
TTGACTCACGGGGATTTCCAAGTCTCCACCCCATTGACGTCAATGGGAGTTTGTTTTGGCACCAAAATCA
ACGGGACTTTCCAAAATGTCGTAATAACCCCGCCCCGTTGACGCAAATGGGCGGTAGGCGTGTACGGTGG
GAGGTCTATATAAGCAGAGCTGGTTTAGTGAACCGTCAGATCACTAGAAGCTTTATTGCGGTAGTTTATC
ACAGTTAAATTGCTAACGCAGTCAGTGCTTCTGACACAACAGTCTCGAACTTAAGCTGCAGAAGTTGGTC
GTGAGGCACTGGGCAGGTAAGTATCAAGGTTACAAGACAGGTTTAAGGAGACCAATAGAAACTGGGCTTG
TCGAGACAGAGAAGACTCTTGCGTTTCTGATAGGCACCTATTGGTCTTACTGACATCCACTTTGCCTTTC
TCTCCACAGGTGTCCACTCCCAGTTCAATTACAGCTCTTAAGGCTAGAGTATTAATACGACTCACTATAG
GGCTAGCGCTCACCATGGTCTTCACACTCGAAGATTTCGTTGGGGACTGGCGACAGACAGCCGGCTACAA
CCTGGACCAAGTCCTTGAACAGGGAGGTGTGTCCAGTTTGTTTCAGAATCTCGGGGTGTCCGTAACTCCG
ATCCAAAGGATTGTCCTGAGCGGTGAAAATGGGCTGAAGATCGACATCCATGTCATCATCCCGTATGAAG
GTCTGAGCGGCGACCAAATGGGCCAGATCGAAAAAATTTTTAAGGTGGTGTACCCTGTGGATGATCATCA
CTTTAAGGTGATCCTGCACTATGGCACACTGGTAATCGACGGGGTTACGCCGAACATGATCGACTATTTC
GGACGGCCGTATGAAGGCATCGCCGTGTTCGACGGCAAAAAGATCACTGTAACAGGGACCCTGTGGAACG
GCAACAAAATTATCGACGAGCGCCTGATCAACCCCGACGGCTCCCTGCTGTTCCGAGTAACCATCAACGG
AGTGACCGGCTGGCGGCTGTGCGAACGCATTCTGGCGGGCTCGAGCGGCGCGATCGCCATGGTTTCCAAA
AGAAGACTGTCAAAATCTGAGGATAAAGAGAGCCTGACAGAAGATGCCTCCAAAACCAGGAAGCAACCAC
TTTCCAAAAAGACAAAGAAATCTCATATTGCTAATGAAGTTGAAGAAAATGACAGCATCTTTGTAAAGCT
TCTTAAGATATCAGGAATTATTCTTAAAACGGGAGAGAGTCAGAATCAACTAGCTGTGGATCAAATAGCT
TTCCAAAAGAAGCTCTTTCAGACCCTGAGGAGACACCCTTCCTATCCCAAAATAATAGAAGAATTTGTTA
GTGGCCTGGAGTCTTACATTGAGGATGAAGACAGTTTCAGGAACTGCCTTTTGTCTTGTGAGCGTCTGCA
GGATGAGGAAGCCAGTATGGGTGCATCTTATTCTAAGAGTCTCATCAAACTGCTTCTGGGGATTGACATA
CTGCAGCCTGCCATTATCAAAACCTTATTTGAGAAGTTGCCAGAATATTTTTTTGAAAACAAGAACAGTG
ATGAAATCAACATACCTCGACTCATTGTCAGTCAACTAAAATGGCTTGACAGAGTTGTGGATGGCAAGGA
CCTCACCACCAAGATCATGCAGCTGATCAGTATTGCTCCAGAGAACCTGCAGCATGACATCATCACCAGC
CTACCTGAGATCCTAGGGGATTCCCAGCACGCTGATGTGGGGAAAGAACTCAGTGACCTACTGATAGAGA
ATACTTCACTCACTGTCCCAATCCTGGATGTCCTTTCAAGCCTCCGACTTGACCCAAACTTCCTATTGAA
GGTTCGCCAGTTGGTGATGGATAAGTTGTCGTCTATTAGATTGGAGGATTTACCTGTGATAATAAAGTTC
ATTCTTCATTCCGTAACAGCCATGGATACACTTGAGGTAATTTCTGAGCTTCGGGAGAAGTTGGATCTGC
AGCATTGTGTTTTGCCATCACGGTTACAGGCTTCCCAAGTAAAGTTGAAAAGTAAAGGACGAGCAAGTTC
CTCAGGAAATCAAGAAAGCAGCGGTCAGAGCTGTATTATTCTCCTCTTTGATGTAATAAAGTCAGCTATT
AGATATGAGAAAACCATTTCAGAAGCCTGGATTAAGGCAATTGAAAACACTGCCTCAGTATCTGAACACA
AGGTGTTTGACCTGGTGATGCTTTTCATCATCTATAGCACCAATACTCAGACAAAGAAGTACATTGACAG
GGTGCTAAGAAATAAGATTCGATCAGGCTGCATTCAAGAACAGCTGCTCCAGAGTACATTCTCTGTTCAT
TACTTAGTTCTTAAGGATATGTGTTCATCCATTCTGTCGCTGGCTCAGAGTTTGCTTCACTCTCTAGACC
AGAGTATAATTTCATTTGGCAGTCTCCTATACAAATATGCATTTAAGTTTTTTGACACGTACTGCCAGCA
GGAAGTGGTTGGTGCCTTAGTGACCCATATCTGCAGTGGGAATGAAGCTGAAGTTGATACTGCCTTAGAT
GTCCTTCTAGAGTTGGTAGTGTTAAACCCATCTGCTATGATGATGAATGCTGTCTTTGTAAAGGGCATTT
TAGATTATCTGGATAACATATCCCCTCAGCAAATACGAAAACTCTTCTATGTTCTCAGCACACTGGCATT
TAGCAAACAGAATGAAGCCAGCAGCCACATCCAGGATGACATGCACTTGGTGATAAGAAAGCAGCTCTCT
AGCACCGTATTCAAGTACAAGCTCATTGGGATTATTGGTGCTGTGACCATGGCTGGCATCATGGCGGCAG
ACAGAAGTGAATCACCTAGTTTGACCCAAGAGAGAGCCAACCTGAGCGATGAGCAGTGCACACAGGTGAC
CTCCTTGTTGCAGTTGGTTCATTCCTGCAGTGAGCAGTCTCCTCAGGCCTCTGCACTTTACTATGATGAA
TTTGCCAACCTGATCCAACATGAAAAGCTGGATCCAAAAGCCCTGGAATGGGTTGGGCATACCATCTGTA
ATGATTTCCAGGATGCCTTCGTAGTGGACTCCTGTGTTGTTCCGGAAGGTGACTTTCCATTTCCTGTGAA
AGCACTGTACGGACTGGAAGAATACGACACTCAGGATGGGATTGCCATAAACCTCCTGCCGCTGCTGTTT
TCTCAGGACTTTGCAAAAGATGGGGGTCCGGTGACCTCACAGGAATCAGGCCAAAAATTGGTGTCTCCGC
TGTGCCTGGCTCCGTATTTCCGGTTACTGAGACTTTGTGTGGAGAGACAGCATAACGGAAACTTGGAGGA
GATTGATGGTCTACTAGATTGTCCTATATTCCTAACTGACCTGGAGCCTGGAGAGAAGTTGGAGTCCATG
TCTGCTAAAGAGCGTTCATTCATGTGTTCTCTCATATTTCTTACTCTCAACTGGTTCCGAGAGATTGTAA
ATGCCTTCTGCCAGGAAACATCACCTGAGATGAAGGGGAAGGTGCTCACTCGGTTAAAGCACATTGTAGA
ATTGCAAATAATCCTGGAAAAGTACTTGGCAGTCACCCCAGACTATGTCCCTCCTCTTGGAAACTTTGAT
GTGGAAACTTTAGATATAACACCTCATACTGTTACTGCTATTTCAGCAAAAATCAGAAAGAAAGGAAAAA
TAGAAAGGAAACAAAAAACAGATGGCAGCAAGACATCCTCCTCTGACACACTTTCAGAAGAGAAAAATTC
AGAATGTGACCCTACGCCATCTCATAGAGGCCAGCTAAACAAGGAGTTCACAGGGAAGGAAGAAAAGACA
TCATTGTTACTACATAATTCCCATGCTTTTTTCCGAGAGCTGGACATTGAGGTCTTCTCTATTCTACATT
GTGGACTTGTGACGAAGTTCATCTTAGATACTGAAATGCACACTGAAGCTACAGAAGTTGTGCAACTTGG
GCCCCCTGAGCTGCTTTTCTTGCTGGAAGATCTCTCCCAGAAGCTGGAGAGTATGCTGACACCTCCTATT
GCCAGGAGAGTCCCCTTTCTCAAGAACAAAGGAAGCCGGAATATTGGATTCTCACATCTCCAACAGAGAT
CTGCCCAAGAAATTGTTCATTGTGTTTTTCAACTGCTGACCCCAATGTGTAACCACCTGGAGAACATTCA
CAACTATTTTCAGTGTTTAGCTGCTGAGAATCACGGTGTAGTTGATGGACCAGGAGTGAAAGTTCAGGAG
TACCACATAATGTCTTCCTGCTATCAGAGGCTGCTGCAGATTTTTCATGGGCTTTTTGCTTGGAGTGGAT
TTTCTCAACCTGAAAATCAGAATTTACTGTATTCAGCCCTCCATGTCCTTAGTAGCCGACTGAAACAGGG
AGAACACAGCCAGCCTTTGGAGGAACTACTCAGCCAGAGCGTCCATTACTTGCAGAATTTCCATCAAAGC
ATAGTGTGCTCTTTATCTCATCAGACTTTTGATGGTTATTTTGGAGAAATCAACAGCTTCTGCTCAGAAC
AAAGAAAAAATTGCTTCCCTTGCCAGACAATTCCTCTGTCGGGTGTGGCCAAGTGGGGATAAAGAGAAGA
GCAACATCTCTAATGACCAGCTCCATGCTCTGCTCTGTATCTACCTGGAGCACACAGAGAGCATTCTGAA
GGCCATAGAGGAGATTGCTGGTGTTGGTGTCCCAGAACTGATCAACTCTCCTAAAGATGCATCTTCCTCC
ACATTCCCTACACTGACCAGGCATACTTTTGTTGTTTTCTTCCGTGTGATGATGGCTGAACTAGAGAAGA
CGGTGAAAAAAATTGAGCCTGGCACAGCAGCAGACTCGCAGCAGATTCATGAAGAGAAACTCCTCTACTG
GAACATGGCTGTTCGAGACTTCAGTATCCTCATCAACTTGATAAAGGTATTTGATAGTCATCCTGTTCTG
CATGTATGTTTGAAGTATGGGCGTCTCTTTGTGGAAGCATTTCTGAAGCAATGTATGCCGCTCCTAGACT
TCAGTTTTAGAAAACACCGGGAAGATGTTCTGAGCTTACTGGAAACCTTCCAGTTGGACACAAGGCTGCT
TCATCACCTGTGTGGGCATTCCAAGATTCACCAGGACACGAGACTCACCCAACATGTGCCTCTGCTCAAA
AAGACCCTGGAACTTTTAGTTTGCAGAGTCAAAGCTATGCTCACTCTCAACAATTGTAGAGAGGCTTTCT
GGCTGGGCAATCTAAAAAACCGGGACTTGCAGGGTGAAGAGATTAAGTCCCAAAATTCCCAGGAGAGCAC
AGCAGATGAGAGTGAGGATGACATGTCATCCCAGGCCTCCAAGAGCAAAGCCACTGAGGATGGTGAAGAA
GACGAAGTAAGTGCTGGAGAAAAGGAGCAAGATAGTGATGAGAGTTATGATGACTCTGATGTTTAAACGA
ATTCGGGCTCGGTACCCGGGGATCCTCTAGAGTCGACCTGCAGGCATGCAAGCTGATCCGGCTGCTAACA
AAGCCCGAAAGGAAGCTGAGTTGGCTGCTGCCACCGCTGAGCAATAACTAGCATAACCCCTTGGGGCGGC
CGCTTCGAGCAGACATGATAAGATACATTGATGAGTTTGGACAAACCACAACTAGAATGCAGTGAAAAAA
ATGCTTTATTTGTGAAATTTGTGATGCTATTGCTTTATTTGTAACCATTATAAGCTGCAATAAACAAGTT
AACAACAACAATTGCATTCATTTTATGTTTCAGGTTCAGGGGGAGATGTGGGAGGTTTTTTTAAGCAAGT
AAAACCTCTACAAATGTGGTAAAATCGAATTTTAACAAAATATTAACGCTTACAATTTCCTGATGCGGTA
TTTTCTCCTTACGCATCTGTGCGGTATTTCACACCGCATACGCGGATCTGCGCAGCACCATGGCCTGAAA
TAACCTCTGAAAGAGGAACTTGGTTAGGTACCTTCTGAGGCGGAAAGAACCAGCTGTGGAATGTGTGTCA
GTTAGGGTGTGGAAAGTCCCCAGGCTCCCCAGCAGGCAGAAGTATGCAAAGCATGCATCTCAATTAGTCA
GCAACCAGGTGTGGAAAGTCCCCAGGCTCCCCAGCAGGCAGAAGTATGCAAAGCATGCATCTCAATTAGT
CAGCAACCATAGTCCCGCCCCTAACTCCGCCCATCCCGCCCCTAACTCCGCCCAGTTCCGCCCATTCTCC
GCCCCATGGCTGACTAATTTTTTTTATTTATGCAGAGGCCGAGGCCGCCTCGGCCTCTGAGCTATTCCAG
AAGTAGTGAGGAGGCTTTTTTGGAGGCCTAGGCTTTTGCAAAAAGCTTAATTAACTGTTGACAATTAATC
ATCGGCATAGTATATCGGCATAGTATAATACGACAAGGTGAGGAACTAAACCCAGGAGGCAGATCATGAT
TGAACAAGATGGATTGCACGCAGGTTCTCCGGCCGCTTGGGTGGAGAGGCTATTCGGCTATGACTGGGCA
CAACAGACAATCGGCTGCTCTGATGCCGCCGTGTTCCGGCTGTCAGCGCAGGGGCGCCCGGTTCTTTTTG
TCAAGACCGACCTGTCCGGTGCCCTGAATGAACTGCAGGACGAGGCAGCGCGGCTATCGTGGCTGGCCAC
GACGGGCGTTCCTTGCGCAGCTGTGCTCGACGTTGTCACTGAAGCGGGAAGGGACTGGCTGCTATTGGGC
GAAGTGCCGGGGCAGGATCTCCTGTCATCTCACCTTGCTCCTGCCGAGAAAGTATCCATCATGGCTGATG
CAATGCGGCGGCTGCATACGCTTGATCCGGCTACCTGCCCATTCGACCACCAAGCGAAACATCGCATCGA
GCGAGCACGTACTCGGATGGAAGCCGGTCTTGTCGATCAGGATGATCTGGACGAAGAGCATCAGGGGCTC
GCGCCAGCCGAACTGTTCGCCAGGCTCAAGGCGCGCATGCCCGACGGCGAGGATCTCGTCGTGACCCATG
GCGATGCCTGCTTGCCGAATATCATGGTGGAAAATGGCCGCTTTTCTGGATTCATCGACTGTGGCCGGCT
GGGTGTGGCGGACCGCTATCAGGACATAGCGTTGGCTACCCGTGATATTGCTGAAGAGCTTGGCGGCGAA
TGGGCTGACCGCTTCCTCGTGCTTTACGGTATCGCCGCTCCCGATTCGCAGCGCATCGCCTTCTATCGCC
TTCTTGACGAGTTCTTCTGAGCGGGACTCTGGGGTTCGAAATGACCGACCAAGCGACGCCCAACCTGCCA
TCACGATGGCCGCAATAAAATATCTTTATTTTCATTACATCTGTGTGTTGGTTTTTTGTGTGAATCGATA
GCGATAAGGATCCGCTCATGCGATGATAAGCTGTCAAACATGAGAATTACAACTTATATCGTATGGGGCT
GACTTCAGGTGCTACATTTGAAGAGATAAATTGCACTGAAATCTAGAAATATTTTATCTGATTAATAAGA
TGATCTTCTTGAGATCGTTTTGGTCTGCGCGTAATCTCTTGCTCTGAAAACGAAAAAACCGCCTTGCAGG
GCGGTTTTTCGAAGGTTCTCTGAGCTACCAACTCTTTGAACCGAGGTAACTGGCTTGGAGGAGCGCAGTC
ACCAAAACTTGTCCTTTCAGTTTAGCCTTAACCGGCGCATGACTTCAAGACTAACTCCTCTAAATCAATT
ACCAGTGGCTGCTGCCAGTGGTGCTTTTGCATGTCTTTCCGGGTTGGACTCAAGACGATAGTTACCGGAT
AAGGCGCAGCGGTCGGACTGAACGGGGGGTTCGTGCATACAGTCCAGCTTGGAGCGAACTGCCTACCCGG
AACTGAGTGTCAGGCGTGGAATGAGACAAACGCGGCCATAACAGCGGAATGACACCGGTAAACCGAAAGG
CAGGAACAGGAGAGCGCACGAGGGAGCCGCCAGGGGGAAACGCCTGGTATCTTTATAGTCCTGTCGGGTT
TCGCCACCACTGATTTGAGCGTCAGATTTCGTGATGCTTGTCAGGGGGGCGGAGCCTATGGAAAAACGGC
TTTGCCGCGGCCCTCTCACTTCCCTGTTAAGTATCTTCCTGGCATCTTCCAGGAAATCTCCGCCCCGTTC
GTAAGCCATTTCCGCTCGCCGCAGTCGAACGACCGAGCGTAGCGAGTCAGTGAGCGAGGAAGCGGAATAT
ATCCTGTATCACATATTCTGCTGACGCACCGGTGCAGCCTTTTTTCTCCTGCCACATGAAGCACTTCACT
GACACCCTCATCAGTGCCAACATAGTAAGCCAGTATACACTCCGCTAGCGCTGATGTCCGGCGGTGCTTT
TGCCGTTACGCACCACCCCGTCATGAGATTACGCGTTTTAGCGGTGCGTACAATTAAGGGATTATGGTAA
ATCCACTTACTGTCTGCCCTCGTAGCCATCGAGATAAACCGCAGTACTCCGGCCACGATGCGTCCGGCGT
AGAGGATCGAGATCT
